>Addgene plasmid #40745 | PP-MetAP | depositor partial sequence | sequence record 53517 | PP-MetAP insert
GCCATGAAAACGTTTGACTTCACCGGACCATTGCGGCCGGGTAAGATAACGCCACGCCGCGCTGTTCCGT
CACATATTCCGCGACCAGACTATGCTGACCGTGCAGGGGGCGTGTCTGCCTCAGAGGAAAAAGACCGAGG
AAGTAAGGTGAAGGTATATAATATTCAGTTCCTTCACGATGACAGCAAAAAGACTGCGGAAATTCAGCGA
ATCAAGACTGTTTGTCAGCTCTCGCGGGAGGTGCTTGACATTGCGACGGCAGCGGCCAAACCTGGCATCA
CCACCGATGAGTTGGACCGCATAGTGCATGAAGCCACTGTCGAGCGTAACATGTACCCGTCTCCGCTAAA
TTACTACGGATTCCCAAAATCTGTGTGTACATCTGTGAATGAAGTTATTTGCCATGGTATCCCTGACTCT
CGTGAACTCGAGGAGGGAGACATCTTAAATATTGATGTTTCAAGCTACCTCAATGGATTCCACGGTGACC
TGAACGAGACGGTATTCATTGGTCGACCGGATGATGATAGCGTCCGGCTTGTGCACGCTGCTTACGAGTG
TCTCTGCGCTGGCATTGGTGTAGTGAAACCTGAAGCCCTTTACAAGCAGGTAGGTGATGCCATTGAGGCC
TGTGCTTCACAATATCAATGCTCAGTGGTTCGCACCTACACGGGTCATGGTGTTGGCCACCTCTTCCATA
CATCACCTACGGTGTGTCACTACGCCAACAACAAGAGTCTTGGCATGATGCGGCCAGGGCATGTCTTCAC
GATTGAGCCGATGATCAACTTAGGAACATGGCAGGATGTAACATGGCCTGATAAATGGACAAGTACCACT
AAAGACGGGCGCCGAAGCGCACAATTTGAACACACGATGGTCGTTACGAATGGTGGTGTGGAGATATTCA
CAGATTGGGTGGACGGTGTCCCTACGTATCAGAAGCAGCTGAAGGAATGGGGAATTATGTTGCCGCAGCG
TAAAGAAGTGGGATCGGCTACCGCTGTT
