>Addgene plasmid #40745 | PP-MetAP | addgene partial sequence | sequence record 55623 | T7 5'-TAATACGACTCACTATAGGG-3'
ATTCCCTCTAGAATATTTTGTTTACTTTAAGAAGGAGATATACCATGCATCATCATCATCATCACAGCAG
CGGCAGAGAAAACTTGTATTTCCAGGGCGCCATGAAAACGTTTGACTTCACCGGACCATTGCGGCCGGGT
AAGATAACGCCACGCCGCGCTGTTCCGTCACATATTCTGCGACCAGACTATGCTGACCGTGCAGGGGGCG
TGTCTGCCTCAGAGGAAAAAGACCGAGGAAGTAAGGTGAAGGTATATAATATTCAGTTCCTTCACGATGA
CAGCAAAAAGACTGCGGAAATTCAGCGAATCAAGACTGTTTGTCAGCTCTCGCGGGAGGTGCTTGACATT
GCGACGGCAGCGGCCAAACCTGGCATCACCACCGATGAGTTGGACCGCATAGTGCATGAAGCCACTGTCG
AGCGTAACATGTACCCGTCTCCGCTAAATTACTACGGATTCCCAAAATCTGTGTGTACATCTGTGAATGA
AGTTATTTGCCATGGTATCCCTGACTCTCGTGAACTCGAGGAGGGAGACATCTTAAATATTGATGTTTCA
AGCTACCTCAATGGATTCCACGGTGACCTGAACGAGACGGTATTCATTGGTCGACCGGATGATGATAGCG
TCCGGCTTGTGCACGCTGCTTACGAGTGTCTCTGCGCTGGCATTGGTGTAGTGAAACCTGAAGCCCTTTA
CAAGCAGGTAGGTGATGCCATTGAGGCCTGTGCTTCACAATATCAATGCTCAGTGGTTCGCACCTACACG
GGTCATGGTGTTGGCCACCTCTTCCATACATCACCTACGGTGTGTCACTACGCCAACAACAAGAGTCTTG
GCATGATGCGGCCAGGGCATGTCTTCACGATTGAGCCGATGATCAACTTAGGAACATGGCAGGATGTAAC
ATGGCCTGATAAATGGACAAGTACCACTAAAGACGGGCGCCGAAGCGCACAATTTGAACACACGA
