[The description below was written by a language model from this plasmid's Addgene catalogue record.]
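Description:
PP-MetAP is a bacterial expression plasmid built on the pET15-MHL backbone, a pET-type vector from a structural genomics consortium, and was made to produce recombinant protein for structure determination. It is selected with ampicillin and is listed as low copy. The record gives no feature table, so the origin of replication and the promoter are not explicitly stated. The use of T7 and T7-terminator sequencing primers is consistent with the T7 promoter/terminator expression cassette typical of pET vectors, in which transcription depends on T7 RNA polymerase supplied by the expression host.

The insert is about 1 kb and encodes a methionine aminopeptidase-type aminopeptidase from Trypanosoma brucei (locus Tb427.10.15270). It was introduced by ligation-independent cloning. The species field also lists D. melanogaster, but the gene name, locus identifier and alternative names all point to the trypanosome protein, so the fly entry looks like a cataloguing inconsistency. The record also cautions that the insert may not be the full open reading frame, as is common for constructs trimmed to a crystallisable domain.

The protein is expressed with an N-terminal 6xHis tag followed by a TEV protease site. This allows purification by immobilised metal affinity chromatography, followed by optional removal of the tag. The construct is linked to a deposited crystal structure of this protein. Its typical use is therefore overexpression and purification of the parasite aminopeptidase for crystallography or for related biochemical and ligand-binding studies.
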