Addgene plasmid #40745: PP-MetAP
Purpose: Bacterial expression for structure determination; may not be full ORF
Depositing lab: Cheryl Arrowsmith. Depositing organization: University of Toronto.
Backbone
  Vector backbone: pET15-MHL
  Backbone manufacturer: SGC
  Vector type: Bacterial Expression
Growth in bacteria
  Bacterial resistance: Ampicillin, 100 μg/mL
  Growth temperature: 37°C
  Growth strain: DH5alpha
  Copy number: Low Copy
Gene/Insert
  Gene/Insert name: PP-MetAP (alt names: Tripanosoma brucei aminopeptidase; Tb427.10.15270; PDB:4FUK)
  Species: D. melanogaster (fly); Tripanosoma brucei
  Insert size (bp): 1008
  Tag / fusion protein: 6xHis TEV (N terminal on insert)
  Cloning method: Ligation Independent Cloning
  Sequencing primers: 5′ T7; 3′ T7-term
Terms and licenses: Academic/Nonprofit Terms; Industry Terms: Not Available to Industry
Depositor comments: http://www.thesgc.org/structures/4FUK/ Tb427.10.15270:MAC04C-E01:C225619
How to cite: PP-MetAP was a gift from Cheryl Arrowsmith (Addgene plasmid # 40745 ; http://n2t.net/addgene:40745 ; RRID:Addgene_40745)
